Addgene plasmid #67030: pRJPaph-eBFP2
Purpose: Plasmid for Paph-eBFP2 integration downstream of B. diazoefficiens (B. japonicum) scoI
Depositing lab: Julia Vorholt. Depositing organization: ETH Zurich (Swiss Federal Institute of Technology). Publication: Stable fluorescent and enzymatic tagging of Bradyrhizobium diazoefficiens to analyze host-plant infection and colonization. Ledermann R, Bartsch I, Remus-Emsermann M, Vorholt JA, Fischer HM. Mol Plant Microbe Interact. 2015 Jun 2. 10.1094/MPMI-03-15-0054-TA PubMed 26035130.
Backbone
  Vector backbone: pSUP202pol4
  Vector type: Conjugative bacterial vector
Growth in bacteria
  Bacterial resistance: Tetracycline, 10 μg/mL
  Growth temperature: 37°C
  Growth strain: DH5alpha
  Copy number: High Copy
Gene/Insert
  Gene/Insert name: B. diazoefficiens DNA from scoI downstream region (comprising blr1132')
  Species: Bradyrhizobium diazoefficiens USDA 110 (Bradyrhizobium japonicum USDA 110)
  Insert size (bp): 807
Resource information
  A portion of this plasmid was derived from a plasmid made by: Robert Campbell; Addgene plasmid no. 14891
Terms and licenses: Academic/Nonprofit Terms; Industry Terms: Not Available to Industry
How to cite: pRJPaph-eBFP2 was a gift from Julia Vorholt (Addgene plasmid # 67030 ; http://n2t.net/addgene:67030 ; RRID:Addgene_67030)
