[The description below was written by a language model from this plasmid's Addgene catalogue record and pLannotate feature annotations shown in this document.]
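Description:
pRJPaph-eBFP2 is an 8.7 kb conjugative (mobilizable) bacterial vector built on the pSUP202pol4 backbone, designed to place a constitutive blue fluorescent marker into the chromosome of Bradyrhizobium diazoefficiens USDA 110 (formerly B. japonicum). In E. coli it replicates from a pBR322-type ColE1/pMB1 origin, with the neighbouring rop gene and bom site also annotated; the catalogue lists it as high copy. Selection is by tetracycline through an intact tetA efflux gene driven by its tet promoter. Only fragments of the β-lactamase and chloramphenicol acetyltransferase genes are annotated, so these pBR-family markers appear to be disrupted remnants rather than usable selections. Mobilization is provided by an IncP (RP4-type) transfer region comprising oriT, traJ, traK and partial traI and traL sequences, which lets a donor strain supplying the remaining transfer functions deliver the plasmid by conjugation.

The payload has two parts. The first is an EBFP2 coding sequence, derived from an earlier eBFP2 plasmid and noted in the annotation as mammalian codon-optimized. According to the stated purpose it is expressed from the aph promoter (Paph); that promoter is not annotated as such, but a Tn5-derived fragment lies immediately upstream of the reporter. The second part is an 807 bp segment of B. diazoefficiens DNA from the region downstream of scoI, comprising a partial blr1132; it is not called by the automated annotation but presumably occupies the unannotated stretch between the polylinker remnant and EBFP2. This homology segment targets integration of the plasmid downstream of scoI, presumably because a ColE1-type replicon is not maintained in Bradyrhizobium, so that tetracycline-resistant recipients carry the integrated construct. The associated work used such constructs for stable fluorescent tagging of the bacterium to follow host-plant infection and colonization.
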