Features (pLannotate 1.2.2; 19 found; start..end, strand, type, name):
     57..1244    +  CDS            tetA: TCR3_ECOLX - Experimental evidence at protein level: Swiss-Prot protein existence level 1. Resistance to tetracycline by an active tetracycline efflux. This is an energy-dependent process that decreases the accumulation of the antibiotic in whole cells. This protein functions as a metal- tetracycline/H(+) antiporter. From Escherichia coli. This protein is used as a marker in many commonly used cloning vectors, such as pBR322 and pACYC184.
   1489..1884    -  CDS            YPB1_ECOLX: Protein predicted: Swiss-Prot protein existence level 4. From Escherichia coli.
   1888..2079    +  CDS            rop: Rop protein, which maintains plasmids at low copy number; rop
   2181..2321    +  misc_feature   bom: basis of mobility region from pBR322
   2507..3095    -  rep_origin     ori: high-copy-number ColE1/pMB1/pBR322/pUC origin of replication
   3267..3580    -  CDS            bla(M) (fragment): β-lactamase lacking the signal sequence; bla(M); allows cytosolic expression of β-lactamase
   3581..3690    +  CDS            traJ (fragment): oriT-recognizing protein; traJ
   3696..3721    +  misc_feature   MCS (fragment): pBluescript multiple cloning site
   4548..5267    -  CDS            EBFP2: enhanced blue variant of GFP (Ai et al., 2007) mammalian codon-optimized
   5297..5614    -  CDS            tnpA (fragment): TN5P_ECOLX - Also known as tnp. Experimental evidence at protein level: Swiss-Prot protein existence level 1. Mediates transposition of transposon Tn5 by a 'cut and paste' mechanism. First, the monomeric transposase binds the 19 bp inverted DNA repeats flanking the transposon. Then, dimerization of the DNA- bound transposase creates a synaptic DNA complex. After nicking of the first DNA strand, excision of the transposon proceeds through a series of intermediates. The transposase then mediates the insertion of the transposon at a new site by strand transfer. The activity of the wild- type tran
   5623..6069    +  CDS            CmR (fragment): chloramphenicol acetyltransferase; cat; confers resistance to chloramphenicol
   6329..6883    -  CDS            traI (fragment): TRAI6_ECOLX - Experimental evidence at protein level: Swiss-Prot protein existence level 1. The initiation process of transfer DNA synthesis requires the interaction of at least three plasmid-specific components (TraH, I, and J) at the transfer origin resulting in the assembly of a specialised nucleoprotein complex - the relaxosome. Site- and strand-specific cleavage at the transfer origin is dependent on TraI and TraJ. From Escherichia coli.
   6921..7292    -  CDS            traJ: oriT-recognizing protein; traJ
   7325..7434    -  oriT           oriT: incP origin of transfer
   7660..8061    +  CDS            traK: TRAK4_ECOLX - Experimental evidence at protein level: Swiss-Prot protein existence level 1. From Escherichia coli.
   8064..8321    +  CDS            traL (fragment): TRAL4_ECOLX - Experimental evidence at protein level: Swiss-Prot protein existence level 1. From Escherichia coli.
   8318..8412    +  CDS            TcR (fragment): tetracycline efflux protein; tet; confers resistance to tetracycline
   8409..8680    -  CDS            TcR (fragment): tetracycline efflux protein; tet; confers resistance to tetracycline
   8685..9       +  promoter       tet promoter (across the origin): E. coli promoter for tetracycline efflux protein gene
>Addgene plasmid #67030 | pRJPaph-eBFP2 | depositor full sequence | sequence record 115538 | pRJPaph-eBFP2 sequence 8704 bps
AGCTTTAATGCGGTAGTTTATCACAGTTAAATTGCTAACGCAGTCAGGCACCGTGTATGAAATCTAACAA
TGCGCTCATCGTCATCCTCGGCACCGTCACCCTGGATGCTGTAGGCATAGGCTTGGTTATGCCGGTACTG
CCGGGCCTCTTGCGGGATATCGTCCATTCCGACAGCATCGCCAGTCACTATGGCGTGCTGCTAGCGCTAT
ATGCGTTGATGCAATTTCTATGCGCACCCGTTCTCGGAGCACTGTCCGACCGCTTTGGCCGCCGCCCAGT
CCTGCTCGCTTCGCTACTTGGAGCCACTATCGACTACGCGATCATGGCGACCACACCCGTCCTGTGGATC
CTCTACGCCGGACGCATCGTGGCCGGCATCACCGGCGCCACAGGTGCGGTTGCTGGCGCCTATATCGCCG
ACATCACCGATGGGGAAGATCGGGCTCGCCACTTCGGGCTCATGAGCGCTTGTTTCGGCGTGGGTATGGT
GGCAGGCCCCGTGGCCGGGGGACTGTTGGGCGCCATCTCCTTGCATGCACCATTCCTTGCGGCGGCGGTG
CTCAACGGCCTCAACCTACTACTGGGCTGCTTCCTAATGCAGGAGTCGCATAAGGGAGAGCGTCGACCGA
TGCCCTTGAGAGCCTTCAACCCAGTCAGCTCCTTCCGGTGGGCGCGGGGCATGACTATCGTCGCCGCACT
TATGACTGTCTTCTTTATCATGCAACTCGTAGGACAGGTGCCGGCAGCGCTCTGGGTCATTTTCGGCGAG
GACCGCTTTCGCTGGAGCGCGACGATGATCGGCCTGTCGCTTGCGGTATTCGGAATCTTGCACGCCCTCG
CTCAAGCCTTCGTCACTGGTCCCGCCACCAAACGTTTCGGCGAGAAGCAGGCCATTATCGCCGGCATGGC
GGCCGACGCGCTGGGCTACGTCTTGCTGGCGTTCGCGACGCGAGGCTGGATGGCCTTCCCCATTATGATT
CTTCTCGCTTCCGGCGGCATCGGGATGCCCGCGTTGCAGGCCATGCTGTCCAGGCAGGTAGATGACGACC
ATCAGGGACAGCTTCAAGGATCGCTCGCGGCTCTTACCAGCCTAACTTCGATCACTGGACCGCTGATCGT
CACGGCGATTTATGCCGCCTCGGCGAGCACATGGAACGGGTTGGCATGGATTGTAGGCGCCGCCCTATAC
CTTGTCTGCCTCCCCGCGTTGCGTCGCGGTGCATGGAGCCGGGCCACCTCGACCTGAATGGAAGCCGGCG
GCACCTCGCTAACGGATTCACCACTCCAAGAATTGGAGCCAATCAATTCTTGCGGAGAACTGTGAATGCG
CAAACCAACCCTTGGCAGAACATATCCATCGCGTCCGCCATCTCCAGCAGCCGCACGCGGCGCATCTCGG
GCAGCGTTGGGTCCTGGCCACGGGTGCGCATGATCGTGCTCCTGTCGTTGAGGACCCGGCTAGGCTGGCG
GGGTTGCCTTACTGGTTAGCAGAATGAATCACCGATACGCGAGCGAACGTGAAGCGACTGCTGCTGCAAA
ACGTCTGCGACCTGAGCAACAACATGAATGGTCTTCGGTTTCCGTGTTTCGTAAAGTCTGGAAACGCGGA
AGTCAGCGCCCTGCACCATTATGTTCCGGATCTGCATCGCAGGATGCTGCTGGCTACCCTGTGGAACACC
TACATCTGTATTAACGAAGCGCTGGCATTGACCCTGAGTGATTTTTCTCTGGTCCCGCCGCATCCATACC
GCCAGTTGTTTACCCTCACAACGTTCCAGTAACCGGGCATGTTCATCATCAGTAACCCGTATCGTGAGCA
TCCTCTCTCGTTTCATCGGTATCATTACCCCCATGAACAGAAATTCCCCCTTACACGGAGGCATCAAGTG
ACCAAACAGGAAAAAACCGCCCTTAACATGGCCCGCTTTATCAGAAGCCAGACATTAACGCTTCTGGAGA
AACTCAACGAGCTGGACGCGGATGAACAGGCAGACATCTGTGAATCGCTTCACGACCACGCTGATGAGCT
TTACCGCAGCTGCCTCGCGCGTTTCGGTGATGACGGTGAAAACCTCTGACACATGCAGCTCCCGGAGACG
GTCACAGCTTGTCTGTAAGCGGATGCCGGGAGCAGACAAGCCCGTCAGGGCGCGTCAGCGGGTGTTGGCG
GGTGTCGGGGCGCAGCCATGACCCAGTCACGTAGCGATAGCGGAGTGTATACTGGCTTAACTATGCGGCA
TCAGAGCAGATTGTACTGAGAGTGCACCATATGCGGTGTGAAATACCGCACAGATGCGTAAGGAGAAAAT
ACCGCATCAGGCGCTCTTCCGCTTCCTCGCTCACTGACTCGCTGCGCTCGGTCGTTCGGCTGCGGCGAGC
GGTATCAGCTCACTCAAAGGCGGTAATACGGTTATCCACAGAATCAGGGGATAACGCAGGAAAGAACATG
TGAGCAAAAGGCCAGCAAAAGGCCAGGAACCGTAAAAAGGCCGCGTTGCTGGCGTTTTTCCATAGGCTCC
GCCCCCCTGACGAGCATCACAAAAATCGACGCTCAAGTCAGAGGTGGCGAAACCCGACAGGACTATAAAG
ATACCAGGCGTTTCCCCCTGGAAGCTCCCTCGTGCGCTCTCCTGTTCCGACCCTGCCGCTTACCGGATAC
CTGTCCGCCTTTCTCCCTTCGGGAAGCGTGGCGCTTTCTCATAGCTCACGCTGTAGGTATCTCAGTTCGG
TGTAGGTCGTTCGCTCCAAGCTGGGCTGTGTGCACGAACCCCCCGTTCAGCCCGACCGCTGCGCCTTATC
CGGTAACTATCGTCTTGAGTCCAACCCGGTAAGACACGACTTATCGCCACTGGCAGCAGCCACTGGTAAC
AGGATTAGCAGAGCGAGGTATGTAGGCGGTGCTACAGAGTTCTTGAAGTGGTGGCCTAACTACGGCTACA
CTAGAAGGACAGTATTTGGTATCTGCGCTCTGCTGAAGCCAGTTACCTTCGGAAAAAGAGTTGGTAGCTC
TTGATCCGGCAAACAAACCACCGCTGGTAGCGGTGGTTTTTTTGTTTGCAAGCAGCAGATTACGCGCAGA
AAAAAAGGATCTCAAGAAGATCCTTTGATCTTTTCTACGGGGTCTGACGCTCAGTGGAACGAAAACTCAC
GTTAAGGGATTTTGGTCATGAGATTATCAAAAAGGATCTTCACCTAGATCCTTTTAAATTAAAAATGAAG
TTTTAAATCAATCTAAAGTATATATGAGTAAACTTGGTCTGACAGTTACCAATGCTTAATCAGTGAGGCA
CCTATCTCAGCGATCTGTCTATTTCGTTCATCCATAGTTGCCTGACTCCCCGTCGTGTAGATAACTACGA
TACGGGAGGGCTTACCATCTGGCCCCAGTGCTGCAATGATACCGCGAGACCCACGCTCACCGGCTCCAGA
TTTATCAGCAATAAACCAGCCAGCCGGAAGGGCCGAGCGCAGAAGTGGTCCTGCAACTTTATCCGCCTCC
ATCCAGTCTATTAATTGTTGCCGGGAAGCTAGAGTAAGTAGTTCGCCAGTTAATAGTTTGCGCAACGTTG
TTGCCATTGCCGCGGTTCGGTGATGCCACGATCCTCGCCCTGCTGGCGAAGATCGAAGAGAAGCAGGACG
AGCTTGGCAAGGTCATGATGGGCGTGGTCCGCCCGAGGGCAGAGCCATGACTTTTTCCACCGCGGTGGCG
GCCGCTCTAGACGGTAATAGGGATCGGAGAAGTCGACGCGGGCCCGGAGCTGCGGGCTCACCGCCATCGA
GGCGATGATAGCATCGCCCCGGTTCGAGGTGAGCGCGTCGACCAGGGTCTCGAAGCGGCGCATCTGCACC
GTGCAGGTGACCTTGATCTCCTCGCAGAGCGCGCGGGCGAGATCGACGTTGAAGCCGGCCGGATTGCCGT
CGGCGCCGGTGTAGTTGAACGGCGGATAGTCGGTCTCGGTCAAAAAGCGGATCACGGTCAGGCGCGACAG
GTCCGGCCGCTCCGGCCGCCGCCGCGGGTCCCAGAAGCCGGGCACGGCCTGCGGGGCCGCCTGGGGCGCG
ACCTGCGGGGTGACCTGGGGCGCCGCCGGAGGCTGCTTGGCCGGGGCCTGCGCCTGCGCGCCGGGCAAGC
CGGCGAACAGGCAGGCGCCGACGGCCAGCCCTGTCAGCAAGCCACGGGCAGATTTGGACGATTTCGCCTG
TTGCGATGGAGCCATCGGCCGGAAATGAACGAATTTCGTTGGGATCGGAGGGCCTTATAGACCATCCGCC
CGGGAACGCGAGCGCCGATTGCGGTCAGGGTGAAGGTGCGCTCCCTCTCCCGCTTGCGGGAGGGGGGCGG
GGAGAGGGTGTCTCCGCGGAGGGACAATCCCCGAGAGGAGAGAGCCCTCACCCGGCGCTCTGCCATAGCC
GAGGCTTTGCCTCGGCGTCTTAGAGGACGGCCGCCAAAAGCGGCCTATACCTCTCCCGCAAGCGGGAGAG
GTTACACCGAGGACGCGGTCCGACCGATCCACCAAACTACAGATAACGCCTGCAAGACGTCGGTACCTTA
CTTGTACAGCTCGTCCATGCCGAGAGTGATCCCGGCGGCGGTGCGGAACTCCAGCAGGACCATGTGATCG
CGCTTCTCGTTGGGGTCTTTGCTCAGCACGGACTGGGTGCTCAGGTAGTGGCTGTCGGGCAGCAGCACGG
GGCCGTCGCCGATGGGGGTGTTCTGCTGGTAGTGGTCGGCGAGCTGCACGCTGCCGTCCTCCACGTTGTG
GCGGATCTTGAAGTTCACCTTGATGCCGTTCTTCTGCTTGACGGCCATGATATAGATGTTGTGGCTGTTG
AAGTTGTACTCCAGCTTGTGCCCCAGGATGTTGCCGTCCTCCTTGAAGTCGACGCCCTTCAGCTCGATGC
GGTTCACCAGGGTGTCGCCCTCGAACTTCACCTCGGCGCGGGTCTTGTAGGTGCCGTCGTCCTTGAAGAA
GATGGTGCGCTCCTGGACGTAGCCTTCGGGCATGGCGGACTTGAAGAAGTCGTGCTGCTTCATGTGGTCG
GGGTAGCGGGCGAAGCACTGCACGCCGTGGCTCAGGGTGGTCACGAGGGTGGGCCAGGGCACGGGCAGCT
TGCCGGTGGTGCAGATGAACTTCAGGGTCAGCTTGCCGTTGGTGGCATCGCCCTCGCCCTCGCCCCTCAC
GCTGAACTTGTGGCCGTTTACGTCGCCGTCCAGCTCGACCAGGATGGGCACCACCCCGGTGAACAGCTCC
TCGCCCTTGCTCACCATAATTATATCTCCTTCTTATTTCTAGTCAAGATCTTGATCCCCTGCGCCATCAG
ATCCTTGGCGGCAAGAAAGCCATCCAGTTTACTTTGCAGGGCTTCCCAACCTTACCAGAGGGCGCCCCAG
CTGGCAATTCCGGTTCGCTTGCTGTCCATAAAACCGCCCAGTCTAGCTATCGCCATGTAAGCCCACTGCA
AGCTACCTGCTTTCTCTTTGCGCTTGCGTTTTCCCTTGTCCAGATAGCCCAGTAGCTGACATTCATCCGG
GGTCAGCACCGTTTCTGCGGACTGGCTTTCTACGTGTTCCGCTTCCTTTAGCAGCCCTTGCGCCCTGAGT
GCTTGCGGCAGCGTGCGAGCTCGAATTCCGTATGGCAATGAAAGACGGTGAGCTGGTGATATGGGATAGT
GTTCACCCTTGTTACACCGTTTTCCATGAGCAAACTGAAACGTTTTCATCGCTCTGGAGTGAATACCACG
ACGATTTCCGGCAGTTTCTACACATATATTCGCAAGATGTGGCGTGTTACGGTGAAAACCTGGCCTATTT
CCCTAAAGGGTTTATTGAGAATATGTTTTTCGTCTCAGCCAATCCCTGGGTGAGTTTCACCAGTTTTGAT
TTAAACGTGGCCAATATGGACAACTTCTTCGCCCCCGTTTTCACCATGGGCAAATATTATACGCAAGGCG
ACAAGGTGCTGATGCCGCTGGCGATTCAGGTTCATCATGCCGTTTGTGATGGCTTCCATGTCGGCAGAAT
GCTTAATGAATTACAACAGTACTGCGATGAGTGGCAGGGCGGGGCGTAATTTTTTTAAGGCAGTTATTGG
TGCCCTTAAACGCCTGGTTGCTACGCCTGAATAAGTGATAATAAGCGGATGAATGGCAGAAATTCGAAAG
CAAATTCGACCCGGTCGTCGGTTCAGGGCAGGGTCGTTAAATAGCCGCTTATGTCTATTGCTGGTTTACC
GGTTTATTGACTACCGGAAGCAGTGTGACCGTGTGCTTCTCAAATGCCTGAGGCCAGTTTGCTCAGGCTC
TCCCCGTGGAGGTAATAATTGACGATATGATCCAGCCGACCAGGCTTTCCACGCCCGCGTGCCGCTCCAT
GTCGTTCGCGCGGTTCTCGGAAACGCGCTGCCGCGTTTCGTGATTGTCACGCTCAAGCCCGTAGTCCCGT
TCGAGCGTCGCGCAGAGGTCAGCGAGGGCGCGGTAGGCCCGATACGGCTCATGGATGGTGTTTCGGGTCG
GGTGAATCTTGTTGATGGCGATATGGATGTGCAGGTTGTCGGTGTCGTGATGCACGGCACTGACGCGCTG
ATGCTCGGCGAAGCCAAGCCCAGCGCAGATGCGGTCCTCAATCGCGCGCAACGTCTCCGCGTCGGGCTTC
TCTCCCGCGCGGAAGCTAACCAGCAGGTGATAGGTCTTGTCGGCCTCGGAACGGGTGTTGCCGTGCTGGG
TCGCCATCACCTCGGCCATGACAGCGGGCAGGGTGTTTGCCTCGCAGTTCGTGACGCGCACGTGACCCAG
GCGCTCGGTCTTGCCTTGCTCGTCGGTGATGTACTTCACCAGCTCCGCGAAGTCGCTCTTCTTGATGGAG
CGCATGGGGACGTGCTTGGCAATCACGCGCACCCCCCGGCCGTTTTAGCGGCTAAAAAAGTCATGGCTCT
GCCCTCGGGCGGACCACGCCCATCATGACCTTGCCAAGCTCGTCCTGCTTCTCTTCGATCTTCGCCAGCA
GGGCGAGGATCGTGGCATCACCGAACCGCGCCGTGCGCGGGTCGTCGGTGAGCCAGAGTTTCAGCAGGCC
GCCCAGGCGGCCCAGGTCGCCATTGATGCGGGCCAGCTCGCGGACGTGCTCATAGTCCACGACGCCCGTG
ATTTTGTAGCCCTGGCCGACGGCCAGCAGGTAGGCCGACAGGCTCATGCCGGCCGCCGCCGCCTTTTCCT
CAATCGCTCTTCGTTCGTCTGGAAGGCAGTACACCTTGATAGGTGGGCTGCCCTTCCTGGTTGGCTTGGT
TTCATCAGCCATCCGCTTGCCCTCATCTGTTACGCCGGCGGTAGCCGGCCAGCCTCGCAGAGCAGGATTC
CCGTTGAGCACCGCCAGGTGCGAATAAGGGACAGTGAAGAAGGAACACCCGCTCGCGGGTGGGCCTACTT
CACCTATCCTGCCCGGCTGACGCCGTTGGATACACCAAGGAAAGTCTACACGAACCCTTTGGCAAAATCC
TGTATATCGTGCGAAAAAGGATGGATATACCGAAAAAATCGCTATAATGACCCCGAAGCAGGGTTATGCA
GCGGAAAAGCGCTGCTTCCCTGCTGTTTTGTGGAATATCTACCGACTGGAAACAGGCAAATGCAGGAAAT
TACTGAACTGAGGGGACAGGCGAGAGACGATGCCAAAGAGCTACACCGACGAGCTGGCCGAGTGGGTTGA
ATCCCGCGCGGCCAAGAAGCGCCGGCGTGATGAGGCTGCGGTTGCGTTCCTGGCGGTGAGGGCGGATGTC
GAGGCGGCGTTAGCGTCCGGCTATGCGCTCGTCACCATTTGGGAGCACATGCGGGAAACGGGGAAGGTCA
AGTTCTCCTACGAGACGTTCCGCTCGCACGCCAGGCGGCACATCAAGGCCAAGCCCGCCGATGTGCCCGC
ACCGCAGGCCAAGGCTGCGGAACCCGCGCCGGCACCCAAGACGCCGGAGCCACGGCGGCCGAAGCAGGGG
GGCAAGGCTGAAAAGCCGGCCCCCGCTGCGGCCCCGACCGGCTTCACCTTCAACCCAACACCGGACAAAA
AGGATCTACTGTAATGGCGAAAATTCACATGGTTTTGCAGGGCAAGGGCGGGGTCGGCAAGTCGGCCATC
GCCGCGATCATTGCGCAGTACAAGATGGACAAGGGGCAGACACCCTTGTGCATCGACACCGACCCGGTGA
ACGCGACGTTCGAGGGCTACAAGGCCCTGAACGTCCGCCGGCTGAACATCATGGCCGGCGACGAAATTAA
CTCGCGCAACTTCGACACCCTGGTCGAGCTGATTGCGCCGACCAAGGATGACGTGGTGATCCTCTACGCC
GGACGCATCGTGGCCGGCATCACCGGCGCCACAGGTGCGGTTGCTGGCGCCTATATCGCCGACATCACCG
ATGGGGAAGATCCTTGAAGCTGTCCCTGATGGTCGTCATCTACCTGCCTGGACAGCATGGCCTGCAACGC
GGGCATCCCGATGCCGCCGGAAGCGAGAAGAATCATAATGGGGAAGGCCATCCAGCCTCGCGTCGCGAAC
GCCAGCAAGACGTAGCCCAGCGCGTCGGCCGCCATGCCGGCGATAATGGCCTGCTTCTCGCCGAAACGTT
TGGTGGCGGGACCAGTGACGAAGGCTTGAGCGAGGGCGTGCAAGATTCCGAATACCGCAAGCGACAGGCC
ATGTTTGACAGCTTATCATCGATA
