>Addgene plasmid #67030 | pRJPaph-eBFP2 | addgene partial sequence | sequence record 120221 | pRJPaph-R1 5'-GGAAATCGTCGTGGTATTCAc-3'
AACGTTTCAGTTTGCTCATGGAAAACGGTGTAACAAGGGTGAACACTATCCCATATCACCAGCTCACCGT
CTTTCATTGCCATACGGAATTCGAGCTCGCACGCTGCCGCAAGCACTCAGGGCGCAAGGGCTGCTAAAGG
AAGCGGAACACGTAGAAAGCCAGTCCGCAGAAACGGTGCTGACCCCGGATGAATGTCAGCTACTGGGCTA
TCTGGACAAGGGAAAACGCAAGCGCAAAGAGAAAGCAGGTAGCTTGCAGTGGGCTTACATGGCGATAGCT
AGACTGGGCGGTTTTATGGACAGCAAGCGAACCGGAATTGCCAGCTGGGGCGCCCTCTGGTAAGGTTGGG
AAGCCCTGCAAAGTAAACTGGATGGCTTTCTTGCCGCCAAGGATCTGATGGCGCAGGGGATCAAGATCTT
GACTAGAAATAAGAAGGAGATATAATTATGGTGAGCAAGGGCGAGGAGCTGTTCACCGGGGTGGTGCCCA
TCCTGGTCGAGCTGGACGGCGACGTAAACGGCCACAAGTTCAGCGTGAGGGGCGAGGGCGAGGGCGATGC
CACCAACGGCAAGCTGACCCTGAAGTTCATCTGCACCACCGGCAAGCTGCCCGTGCCCTGGCCCACCCTC
GTGACCACCCTGAGCCACGGCGTGCAGTGCTTCGCCCGCTACCCCGACCACATGAAGCAGCACGACTTCT
TCAAGTCCGCCATGCCCGAAGGCTACGTCCAGGAGCGCACCATCTTCTTCAAGGACGACGGCACCTACAA
GACCCGCGCCGAGGTGAAGTTCGAGGGCGACACCCTGGTGAACCGCATCGAGCTGAAGGGCGTCGACTTC
AAGGAGGACGGCAACATCCTGGGGCACAAGCTGGAGTACAACTTCAACAGCCACAA
