>Addgene plasmid #67030 | pRJPaph-eBFP2 | addgene partial sequence | sequence record 122110 | pRJPaph-F1 5'-AAGTGGTCCTGCAACTTTATCC-3'
ATTAATTGTTGCCGGGAAGCTAGAGTAAGTAGTTCGCCAGTTAATAGTTTGCGCAACGTTGTTGCCATTG
CCGCGGTTCGGTGATGCCACGATCCTCGCCCTGCTGGCGAAGATCGAAGAGAAGCAGGACGAGCTTGGCA
AGGTCATGATGGGCGTGGTCCGCCCGAGGGCAGAGCCATGACTTTTTCCACCGCGGTGGCGGCCGCTCTA
GACGGTAATAGGGATCGGAGAAGTCGACGCGGGCCCGGAGCTGCGGGCTCACCGCCATCGAGGCGATGAT
AGCATCGCCCCGGTTCGAGGTGAGCGCGTCGACCAGGGTCTCGAAGCGGCGCATCTGCACCGTGCAGGTG
ACCTTGATCTCCTCGCAGAGCGCGCGGGCGAGATCGACGTTGAAGCCGGCCGGATTGCCGTCGGCGCCGG
TGTAGTTGAACGGCGGATAGTCGGTCTCGGTCAAAAAGCGGATCACGGTCAGGCGCGACAGGTCCGGCCG
CTCCGGCCGCCGCCGCGGGTCCCAGAAGCCGGGCACGGCCTGCGGGGCCGCCTGGGGCGCGACCTGCGGG
GTGACCTGGGGCGCCGCCGGAGGCTGCTTGGCCGGGGCCTGCGCCTGCGCGCCGGGCAAGCCGGCGAACA
GGCAGGCGCCGACGGCCAGCCCTGTCAGCAAGCCACGGGCAGATTTGGACGATTTCGCCTGTTGCGATGG
AGCCATCGGCCGGAAATGAACGAATTTCGTTGGGATCGGAGGGCCTTATAGACCATCCGCCCGGGAACGC
GAGCGCCGATTGCGGTCAGGGTGAAGGTGCGCTCCCTCTCCCGCTTGCGGGAGGGGGGCGGGGAGAGGGT
GTCTCCGCGGAGGGACAATCCCCGAGAGGAGAGAGCCCTCACCCGGCGCTCTGCCATAGCCGAGGCTTTG
CCTCGGCGTCTTAGAGGACGGCCGCCAAAAGCGGCCTATACCTCTCCCGCAAGCGGGAGAGGTTACACCG
AGGACGCGGTCCGACCGATCCACCAAACTACAGATAACGCCTGCAAGACGTCGGTACCTTACTTGTACAG
CTCGTCCATGCCGAGAGTGATCCCGGCGGCGGTGCGGAACTCCAGCAGGACCATGTGATCGCGCTTCTCG
TTGGGG
